>Addgene plasmid #204145 | pRegev_V3 | addgene full sequence | sequence record 405464 | Addgene NGS Result
CCACCTGACGTCGACGGATCGGGAGATCCCAGTGTGGTGGTACTTACTTGTACAGCTCGTCCATGCCGAG
AGTGATCCCGGCGGCGGTCACGAACTCCAGCAGGACCATGTGATCGCGCTTCTCGTTGGGGTCTTTGCTC
AGGGCGGACTGGGTGCTCAGGTAGTGGTTGTCGGGCAGCAGCACGGGGCCGTCGCCGATGGGGGTGTTCT
GCTGGTAGTGGTCGGCGAGCTGCACGCTGCCGTCCTCGATGTTGTGGCGGATCTTGAAGTTCGCCTTGAT
GCCGTTCTTCTGCTTGTCGGCCATGATATAGACGTTGTGGCTGTTGTAGTTGTACTCCAGCTTGTGCCCC
AGGATGTTGCCGTCCTCCTTGAAGTCGATGCCCTTCAGCTCGATGCGGTTCACCAGGGTGTCGCCCTCGA
ACTTCACCTCGGCGCGGGTCTTGTAGTTGCCGTCGTCCTTGAAGAAGATGGTGCGCTCCTGGACGTAGCC
TTCGGGCATGGCGGACTTGAAGAAGTCGTGCTGCTTCATGTGGTCGGGGTAGCGGCTGAAGCACTGCACG
CCGTAGGTCAGGGTGGTCACGAGGGTGGGCCAGGGCACGGGCAGCTTGCCGGTGGTGCAGATGAACTTCA
GGGTCAGCTTGCCGTAGGTGGCATCGCCCTCGCCCTCGCCAGACACGCTGAACTTGTGGCCGTTTACGTC
GCCGTCCAGCTCGACCAGGATGGGCACCACCCCGGTGAACAGCTCCTCGCCCTTGCTCACCATGGTGGCC
TCACGACACCTGAAATGGAAGAAAAAAACTTTGAACCACTGTCTGAGGCTTGAGAATGAACCAAGATCCA
AACTCAAAAAGGGCAAATTCCAAGGAGAATTACATCAAGTGCCAAGCTGGCCTAACTTCAGTCTCCACCC
ACTCAGTGTGGGGAAACTCCATCGCATAAAACCCCTCCCCCCAACCTAAAGACGACGTACTCCAAAAGCT
CGAGAACTAATCGAGGTGCCTGGACGGCGCCCGGTACTCCGTGGAGTCACATGAAGCGACGGCTGAGGAC
GGAAAGGCCCTTTTCCTTTGTGTGGGTGACTCACCCGCCCGCTCTCCCGAGCGCCGCGTCCTCCATTTTG
AGCTCCCTGCAGCAGGGCCGGGAAGCGGCCATCTTTCCGCTCACGCAACTGGTGCCGACCGGGCCAGCCT
TGCCGCCCAGGGCGGGGCGATACACGGCGGCGCGAGGCCAGGCACCAGAGCAGGCCGGCCAGCTTGAGAC
TACCCCCGTCCGATTCTCGGTGGCCGCGCTCGCAGGCCCCGCCTCGCCGAACATGTGCGCTGGGACGCAC
GGGCCCCGTCGCCGCCCGCGGCCCCAAAAACCGAAATACCAGTGTGCAGATCTTGGCCCGCATTTACAAG
ACTATCTTGCCAGAAAAAAAGCGTCGCAGCAGGTCATCAAAAATTTTAAATGGCTAGAGACTTATCGAAA
GCAGCGAGACAGGCGCGAAGGTGCCACCAGATTCGCACGCGGCGGCCCCAGCGCCCAGGCCAGGCCTCAA
CTCAAGCACGAGGCGAAGGGGCTCCTTAAGCGCAAGGCCTCGAACTCTCCCACCCACTTCCAACCCGAAG
CTCGGGATCAAGAATCACGTACTGCAGCCAGGTGGAAGTAATTCAAGGCACGCAAGGGCCATAACCCGTA
AAGAGGCCAGGCCCGCGGGAACCACACACGGCACTTACCTGTGTTCTGGCGGCAAACCCGTTGCGAAAAA
GAACGTTCACGGCGACTACTGCACTTATATACGGTTCTCCCCCACCCTCGGGAAAAAGGCGGAGCCAGTA
CACGACATCACTTTCCCAGTTTACCCCGCGCCACCTTCTCTAGGCACCGGTTCAATTGCCGACCCCTCCC
CCCAACTTCTCGGGGACTGTGGGCGATGTGCGCTCTGCCCACTGACGGGCACCGGAGCCTACGTAGGAAT
TAATTCGCCAGCACAGTGGTCGAGGTGAGCCCCACGTTCTGCTTCACTCTCCCCATCTCCCCCCCCTCCC
CACCCCCAATTTTGTATTTATTTATTTTTTAATTATTTTGTGCAGCGATGGGGGCGGGGGGGGGGGGGGG
GCGCGCGCCAGGCGGGGCGGGGCGGGGCGAGGGGCGGGGCGGGGCGAGGCGGAGAGGTGCGGCGGCAGCC
AATCAGAGCGGCGCGCTCCGAAAGTTTCCTTTTATGGCGAGGCGGCGGCGGCGGCGGCCCTATAAAAAGC
GAAGCGCGCGGCGGGCGGGAGTCGCTGCGCGCTGCCTTCGCCCCGTGCCCCGCTCCGCCGCCGCCTCGCG
CCGCCCGCCCCGGCTCTGACTGACCGCGTTACTCCCACAGGTGAGCGGGCGGGACGGCCCTTCTCCTCCG
GGCTGTAATTAGCGCTTGGTTTAATGACGGCTTGTTTCTTTTCTGTGGCTGCGTGAAAGCCTTGAGGGGC
TCCGGGAGGGCCCTTTGTGCGGGGGGAGCGGCTCGGGGGGTGCGTGCGTGTGTGTGTGCGTGGGGAGCGC
CGCGTGCGGCTCCGCGCTGCCCGGCGGCTGTGAGCGCTGCGGGCGCGGCGCGGGGCTTTGTGCGCTCCGC
AGTGTGCGCGAGGGGAGCGCGGCCGGGGGCGGTGCCCCGCGGTGCGGGGGGGGCTGCGAGGGGAACAAAG
GCTGCGTGCGGGGTGTGTGCGTGGGGGGGTGAGCAGGGGGTGTGGGCGCGTCGGTCGGGCTGCAACCCCC
CCTGCACCCCCCTCCCCGAGTTGCTGAGCACGGCCCGGCTTCGGGTGCGGGGCTCCGTACGGGGCGTGGC
GCGGGGCTCGCCGTGCCGGGCGGGGGGTGGCGGCAGGTGGGGGTGCCGGGCGGGGCGGGGCCGCCTCGGG
CCGGGGAGGGCTCGGGGGAGGGGCGCGGCGGCCCCCGGAGCGCCGGCGGCTGTCGAGGCGCGGCGAGCCG
CAGCCATTGCCTTTTATGGTAATCGTGCGAGAGGGCGCAGGGACTTCCTTTGTCCCAAATCTGTGCGGAG
CCGAAATCTGGGAGGCGCCGCCGCACCCCCTCTAGCGGGCGCGGGGCGAAGCGGTGCGGCGCCGGCAGGA
AGGAAATGGGCGGGGAGGGCCTTCGTGCGTCGCCGCGCCGCCGTCCCCTTCTCCCTCTCCAGCCTCGGGG
CTGTCCGCGGGGGGACGGCTGCCTTCGGGGGGGACGGGGCAGGGCGGGGTTCGGCTTCTGGCGTGTGACC
GGCGGCTCTAGCGTTTAAACTTAAGCTAATACGACTCACTATAGGGAGCTTGGTACCGCAACCTCAAACA
GACACCATGGTGCACCTGACTCCTGAGGAGAAGTCTGCCGTTACTGCCCTGTGGGGCAAGGTGAACGTGG
ATGAAGTTGGTGGTGAGGCCCTGGGCAGGTTGGTATCAAGGTTACAAGACAGGTTTAAGGAGACCAATAG
AAACTGGGCATATGGAGACAGAGAAGACTCTTGGGTTTCTGATAGGCACTGACTCTCTCTGCCTATGTCT
TTCTCTGCCATCCAGGTTGCCCGAAAGCTCCCTACTGCAGTTTACGACCCTTAAGGCTTGGGTGCTCTTA
CGCGCTGATCGATATAAGCAGGTCTGACTATGGGACCCTTGATGTTTTCTTTCCCCTTCTTTTCTATGGT
TAAGTTCATGTCATAGGAAGGGGAGAAGTAACAGGGTACAGTTTAGAATGGGAAACAGACGAATGATTGC
ATCAGTGTGGAAGTCTCAGGATCGTTTTAGTTTCTTTTATTTGCTGTTCATAACAATTGTTTTCTTTTGT
TTAATTCTTGCTTTCTTTTTTTTTCTTCTCCGCAATTTTTACTATTATACTTAATGCCTTAACATTGTGT
ATAACAAAAGGAAATATCTCTGAGATACATTAAGTAACTTAAAAAAAAACTTTACACAGTCTGCCTAGTA
CATTACTATTTGGAATATATGTGTGCTTATTTGCATATTCATAATCTCCCTACTTTATTTTCTTTTATTT
TTAATTGATACATAATCATTATACATATTTATGGGTTAAAGTGTAATGTTTTAATATCGATACACATATT
GACCAAATCAGGGTAATTTTGCATTTGTAATTTTAAAAAATGCTTTCTTCTTTTAATATACTTTTTTGTT
TATCTTATTTCTAATACTTTCCCTAATCTCTTTCTTTCAGGGCAATAATGATACAATGTATCATGCCTCT
TTGCACCATTCTAAAGAATAACAGTGATAATTTCTGGGTTAAGGCAATAGCAATATTTCTGCATATAAAT
ATTTCTGCATATAAATTGTAACTGATGTAAGAGGTTTCATATTGCTAATAGCAGCTACAATCCAGCTACC
ATTCTGCTTTTATTTTATGGTTGGGATAAGGCTGGATTATTCTGAGTCCAAGCTAGGCCCTTTTGCTAAT
CATGTTCATACCTCTTATCTTCCTCCCACAGCTCCTGGGCAACGTGCTGGTCTGTGTGCTGGCCCATCAC
TTTGGCAAAGAATTCACCCCACCAGTGCAGGCTGCCTATCAGAAAGTGGTGGCTGGTGTGGCTAATGCCC
TGGCCCACAAGTATCACTAAGCTCGCTCTAGATTTTCACGGTACCATGACAAATAGGGCCCGTTTAAACC
CGCTGATCAGCCTCGACTGTGCCTTCTAGTTGCCAGCCATCTGTTGTTTGCCCCTCCCCCGTGCCTTCCT
TGACCCTGGAAGGTGCCACTCCCACTGTCCTTTCCTAATAAAATGAGGAAATTGCATCGCATTGTCTGAG
TAGGTGTCATTCTATTCTGGGGGGTGGGGTGGGGCAGGACAGCAAGGGGGAGGATTGGGAAGACAATAGC
AGGCATGCTGGGGATGCGGTGGGCTCTATGGCTTCTGAGGCGGAAAGAACCAGCTGGGGCTCTAGGGGGT
ATCCCC
[124 nt withheld, positions 4907-5030]
C
[91 nt withheld, positions 5032-5122]
A
[49 nt withheld, positions 5124-5172]
CCTTTGACGTTGGAGTCCACGTTCTTT
[37 nt withheld, positions 5200-5236]
ACCCTATCTCGGTCTATTCTTTTGATTTATAAGGGATTTTGCCGATTTCGGCCTATTGGTTAAAAAATGA
GCTGATTTAACAAAAATTTAACGCGAATTAATTCTGTGGAATGTGTGTCAGTTAGGGTGTGGAAAGTCCC
CAGGCTCCCCAGCAGGCAGAAGTATGCAAAGCATGCATCTCAATTAGTCAGCAACCAGGTGTGGAAAGTC
CCCAGGCTCCCCAGCAGGCAGAAGTATGCAAAGCATGCATCTCAATTAGTCAGCAACCATAGTCCCGCCC
CTAACTCCGCCCATCCCGCCCCTAACTCCGCCCAGTTCCGCCCATTCTCCGCCCCATGGCTGACTAATTT
TTTTTATTTATGCAGAGGCCGAGGCCGCCTCTGCCTCTGAGCTATTCCAGAAGTAGTGAGGAGGCTTTTT
TGGAGGCCTAGGCTTTTGCAAAAAGCTCCCGGGAGCTTGTATATCCATTTTCGGATCTGATCAGCACGTG
TTGACAATTAATCATCGGCATAGTATATCGGCATAGTATAATACGACAAGGTGAGGAACTAAACCATGGC
CAAGTTGACCAGTGCCGTTCCGGTGCTCACCGCGCGCGACGTCGCCGGAGCGGTCGAGTTCTGGACCGAC
CGGCTCGGGTTCTCCCGGGACTTCGTGGAGGACGACTTCGCCGGTGTGGTCCGGGACGACGTGACCCTGT
TCATCAGCGCGGTCCAGGACCAGGTGGTGCCGGACAACACCCTGGCCTGGGTGTGGGTGCGCGGCCTGGA
CGAGCTGTACGCCGAGTGGTCGGAGGTCGTGTCCACGAACTTCCGGGACGCCTCCGGGCCGGCCATGACC
GAGATCGGCGAGCAGCCGTGGGGGCGGGAGTTCGCCCTGCGCGACCCGGCCGGCAACTGCGTGCACTTCG
TGGCCGAGGAGCAGGACTGACACGTGCTACGAGATTTCGATTCCACCGCCGCCTTCTATGAAAGGTTGGG
CTTCGGAATCGTTTTCCGGGACGCCGGCTGGATGATCCTCCAGCGCGGGGATCTCATGCTGGAGTTCTTC
GCCCACCCCAACTTGTTTATTGCAGCTTATAATGGTTACAAATAAAGCAATAGCATCACAAATTTCACAA
ATAAAGCATTTTTTTCACTGCATTCTAGTTGTGGTTTGTCCAAACTCATCAATGTATCTTATCATGTCTG
TATACCGTCGACCTCTAGCTAGAGCTTGGCGTAATCATGGTCATAGCTGTTTCCTGTGTGAAATTGTTAT
CCGCTCACAATTCCACACAACATACGAGCCGGAAGCATAAAGTGTAAAGCCTGGGGTGCCTAATGAGTGA
GCTAACTCACATTAATTGCGTTGCGCTCACTGCCCGCTTTCCAGTCGGGAAACCTGTCGTGCCAGCTGCA
TTAATGAATCGGCCAACGCGCGGGGAGAGGCGGTTTGCGTATTGGGCGCTCTTCCGCTTCCTCGCTCACT
GACTCGCTGCGCTCGGTCGTTCGGCTGCGGCGAGCGGTATCAGCTCACTCAAAGGCGGTAATACGGTTAT
CCACAGAATCAGGGGATAACGCAGGAAAGAACATGTGAGCAAAAGGCCAGCAAAAGGCCAGGAACCGTAA
AAAGGCCGCGTTGCTGGCGTTTTTCCATAGGCTCCGCCCCCCTGACGAGCATCACAAAAATCGACGCTCA
AGTCAGAGGTGGCGAAACCCGACAGGACTATAAAGATACCAGGCGTTTCCCCCTGGAAGCTCCCTCGTGC
GCTCTCCTGTTCCGACCCTGCCGCTTACCGGATACCTGTCCGCCTTTCTCCCTTCGGGAAGCGTGGCGCT
TTCTCATAGCTCACGCTGTAGGTATCTCAGTTCGGTGTAGGTCGTTCGCTCCAAGCTGGGCTGTGTGCAC
GAACCCCCCGTTCAGCCCGACCGCTGCGCCTTATCCGGTAACTATCGTCTTGAGTCCAACCCGGTAAGAC
ACGACTTATCGCCACTGGCAGCAGCCACTGGTAACAGGATTAGCAGAGCGAGGTATGTAGGCGGTGCTAC
AGAGTTCTTGAAGTGGTGGCCTAACTACGGCTACACTAGAAGAACAGTATTTGGTATCTGCGCTCTGCTG
AAGCCAGTTACCTTCGGAAAAAGAGTTGGTAGCTCTTGATCCGGCAAACAAACCACCGCTGGTAGCGGTG
GTTTTTTTGTTTGCAAGCAGCAGATTACGCGCAGAAAAAAAGGATCTCAAGAAGATCCTTTGATCTTTTC
TACGGGGTCTGACGCTCAGTGGAACGAAAACTCACGTTAAGGGATTTTGGTCATGAGATTATCAAAAAGG
ATCTTCACCTAGATCCTTTTAAATTAAAAATGAAGTTTTAAATCAATCTAAAGTATATATGAGTAAACTT
GGTCTGACAGTTACCAATGCTTAATCAGTGAGGCACCTATCTCAGCGATCTGTCTATTTCGTTCATCCAT
AGTTGCCTGACTCCCCGTCGTGTAGATAACTACGATACGGGAGGGCTTACCATCTGGCCCCAGTGCTGCA
ATGATACCGCGAGACCCACGCTCACCGGCTCCAGATTTATCAGCAATAAACCAGCCAGCCGGAAGGGCCG
AGCGCAGAAGTGGTCCTGCAACTTTATCCGCCTCCATCCAGTCTATTAATTGTTGCCGGGAAGCTAGAGT
AAGTAGTTCGCCAGTTAATAGTTTGCGCAACGTTGTTGCCATTGCTACAGGCATCGTGGTGTCACGCTCG
TCGTTTGGTATGGCTTCATTCAGCTCCGGTTCCCAACGATCAAGGCGAGTTACATGATCCCCCATGTTGT
GCAAAAAAGCGGTTAGCTCCTTCGGTCCTCCGATCGTTGTCAGAAGTAAGTTGGCCGCAGTGTTATCACT
CATGGTTATGGCAGCACTGCATAATTCTCTTACTGTCATGCCATCCGTAAGATGCTTTTCTGTGACTGGT
GAGTACTCAACCAAGTCATTCTGAGAATAGTGTATGCGGCGACCGAGTTGCTCTTGCCCGGCGTCAATAC
GGGATAATACCGCGCCACATAGCAGAACTTTAAAAGTGCTCATCATTGGAAAACGTTCTTCGGGGCGAAA
ACTCTCAAGGATCTTACCGCTGTTGAGATCCAGTTCGATGTAACCCACTCGTGCACCCAACTGATCTTCA
GCATCTTTTACTTTCACCAGCGTTTCTGGGTGAGCAAAAACAGGAAGGCAAAATGCCGCAAAAAAGGGAA
TAAGGGCGACACGGAAATGTTGAATACTCATACTCTTCCTTTTTCAATATTATTGAAGCATTTATCAGGG
TTATTGTCTCATGAGCGGATACATATTTGAATGTATTTAGAAAAATAAACAAATAGGGGTTCCGCGCACA
TTTCCCCGAAAAGTG
Features (pLannotate 1.2.2; 25 found; start..end, strand, type, name):
     44..763     -  CDS            EGFP: the original enhanced GFP (Yang et al., 1996) mammalian codon-optimized
    771..1949    -  promoter       EF-1α promoter: strong constitutive promoter for human elongation factor EF-1α
   1980..2257    +  promoter       chicken β-actin promoter: No description available
   2258..3231    +  intron         chimeric intron: chimera between introns from chicken β-actin and rabbit β-globin
   3247..3265    +  promoter       T7 promoter: promoter for bacteriophage T7 RNA polymerase
   3297..3392    +  CDS            HBB (fragment): HBB_GORGO - Experimental evidence at protein level: Swiss-Prot protein existence level 1. Involved in oxygen transport from the lung to the various peripheral tissues. From Gorilla gorilla gorilla (Western lowland gorilla).
   3393..3479    +  intron         chimeric intron (fragment): chimera between introns from human β-globin and immunoglobulin heavy chain genes
   3598..3680    +  intron         β-globin intron (fragment): internally truncated intron from human β-globin
   4051..4441    +  intron         β-globin intron (fragment): internally truncated intron from human β-globin
   4445..4567    +  CDS            HBB: HBB_COLGU - Experimental evidence at transcript level: Swiss-Prot protein existence level 2. Involved in oxygen transport from the lung to the various peripheral tissues. From Colobus guereza (Mantled guereza) (Eastern black-and-white colobus monkey).
   4637..4861    +  polyA_signal   bGH poly(A) signal: bovine growth hormone polyadenylation signal
   4865..4886    +  promoter       SV40 promoter (fragment): SV40 enhancer and early promoter
   4907..5335    +  rep_origin     f1 ori (sequence partly withheld): f1 bacteriophage origin of replication; arrow indicates direction of (+) strand synthesis
   5349..5678    +  promoter       SV40 promoter: SV40 enhancer and early promoter
   5726..5773    +  promoter       EM7 promoter: synthetic bacterial promoter&nbsp
   5792..6166    +  CDS            BleoR: antibiotic-binding protein; Sh ble from Streptoalloteichus hindustanus; confers resistance to bleomycin, phleomycin, and Zeocin™
   6176..6301    +  CDS            ble (fragment): BLE_KLEPN - Experimental evidence at protein level: Swiss-Prot protein existence level 1. Binding protein with a strong affinity to the bleomycin family of antibiotics. Binds to CL990; an antimitotic-antibiotic compound. From Klebsiella pneumoniae.
   6296..6417    +  polyA_signal   SV40 poly(A) signal: SV40 polyadenylation signal
   6490..6506    -  protein_bind   lac operator: The lac repressor binds to the lac operator to inhibit transcription in E. coli. This inhibition can be relieved by adding lactose or isopropyl-β-D-thiogalactopyranoside (IPTG). lac repressor encoded by lacI
   6514..6544    -  promoter       lac promoter: promoter for the E. coli lac operon
   6559..6580    -  protein_bind   CAP binding site: CAP binding activates transcription in the presence of cAMP. E. coli catabolite activator protein
   6593..6685    -  CDS            lacI (fragment): lac repressor; lacI; The lac repressor binds to the lac operator to inhibit transcription in E. coli. This inhibition can be relieved by adding lactose or isopropyl-β-D-thiogalactopyranoside (IPTG).
   6868..7456    -  rep_origin     ori: high-copy-number ColE1/pMB1/pBR322/pUC origin of replication
   7627..8487    -  CDS            AmpR: β-lactamase; bla; confers resistance to ampicillin, carbenicillin, and related antibiotics
   8488..8592    -  promoter       AmpR promoter: bla
