[The description below was written by a language model from this plasmid's Addgene catalogue record and pLannotate feature annotations shown in this document.]
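Description:
pRegev_V3 is a mammalian expression plasmid of about 8.6 kb that carries a single splicing reporter, built on the pRegev_ExonSkip_Backbone. According to the record, it was picked at random from a larger splicing library so that its behaviour could be validated biochemically. It is propagated in E. coli through a high-copy ColE1/pUC-type origin with ampicillin selection (AmpR under its own bla promoter), and it also contains an f1 phage origin. For selection in mammalian cells it has a Zeocin resistance cassette in which BleoR is driven by both the SV40 early promoter and the bacterial EM7 promoter and is terminated by an SV40 poly(A) signal.

The payload is a beta-globin minigene transcribed from a truncated CAG promoter, annotated as the chicken β-actin promoter followed by the chimeric β-actin/β-globin intron, without a CMV enhancer feature. Downstream of a T7 promoter site, the minigene consists of a first HBB exon fragment, β-globin intron segments flanking an unannotated gap, and a terminal HBB exon, ending in the bGH poly(A) signal. The 76 bp synthetic V3 exon, inserted by Gibson cloning, presumably lies in that unannotated region between the intron fragments. The middle exon can therefore be either included or skipped in the spliced mRNA, which is the readout of an exon-skipping assay. The primate species names attached to the HBB features reflect database matching by the annotation tool, not a stated origin. A separate, divergently oriented EF-1α promoter drives EGFP; no poly(A) signal is annotated for it. The record does not state the purpose of this cassette, though it could serve as a marker of transfected cells.
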