Addgene plasmid #204145: pRegev_V3
Purpose: Single reporter randomly selected from splicing library for biochemical validation
Depositing lab: Oded Regev. Depositing organization: New York University. Publication: Deciphering RNA splicing logic with interpretable machine learning. Liao SE, Sudarshan M, Regev O. Proc Natl Acad Sci U S A. 2023 Oct 10;120(41):e2221165120. doi: 10.1073/pnas.2221165120. Epub 2023 Oct 5. PubMed 37796983.
Backbone
  Vector backbone: pRegev_ExonSkip_Backbone
  Backbone manufacturer: Regev Group (NYU)
  Total vector size (bp): 8612
  Vector type: Mammalian Expression, Synthetic Biology
  Selectable markers: Zeocin
Growth in bacteria
  Bacterial resistance: Ampicillin, 100 μg/mL
  Growth temperature: 37°C
  Growth strain: DH5alpha
  Copy number: Unknown
Gene/Insert
  Gene/Insert name: V3 exon in beta globin splicing minigene
  Species: Synthetic
  Insert size (bp): 76
  Promoter: Truncated CAG
  Cloning method: Gibson Cloning
  Sequencing primers: 5′ T7; 3′ BGH Reverse
Resource information
  A portion of this plasmid was derived from a plasmid made by: Minigene design from Kristen Lynch (SA Smith and KW Lynch, "Cell-based splicing of minigenes." (2014)). Backbone design modified from Georg Seelig (AB Rosenberg et al, "Learning the sequence determinants of alternative splicing from millions of random sequences." (2015)).
Terms and licenses: Academic/Nonprofit Terms; Industry Terms: Not Available to Industry
How to cite: pRegev_V3 was a gift from Oded Regev (Addgene plasmid # 204145 ; http://n2t.net/addgene:204145 ; RRID:Addgene_204145)
